Addgene plasmid #96907: pTH846-gst-dissc
Purpose: Plasmid for yeast expression of GST encoded by non-preferred codons
Depositing lab: Tobias von der Haar. Depositing organization: London and South East University Group (LASE). Publication: Codon-Dependent Translational Accuracy Controls Protein Quality in Escherichia coli but not in Saccharomyces cerevisiae. Jossé L, Sampson CDD, Tuite MF, Howland K, von der Haar T. bioRxiv 200006 10.1101/200006.
Backbone
  Vector backbone: pBEVY-U
  Backbone manufacturer: C. A. I. Miller, M. A. Martinat, and L. E. Hyman (1998) Nucleic Acids Res., vol. 26, no. 15, pp. 3577–3583.
  Backbone size w/o insert (bp): 6534
  Total vector size (bp): 7242
  Vector type: Yeast Expression
  Selectable markers: URA3
Growth in bacteria
  Bacterial resistance: Ampicillin, 100 μg/mL
  Growth temperature: 37°C
  Growth strain: DH5alpha
  Copy number: High Copy
Gene/Insert
  Gene/Insert name: yeast codon dis-optimised glutathione-S transferase
  Species: synthetic construct
  Insert size (bp): 694
  GenBank ID: LT856600.1
  Promoter: TDH3
  Tag / fusion protein: 8xhistidine (N terminal on insert)
  Cloning method: Restriction Enzyme; 5′ cloning site BamHI (not destroyed); 3′ cloning site XbaI (not destroyed)
  Sequencing primers: 5′ ctaataagtatataaagaacggtagg; 3′ tggaaaagggtcaaatcgttggta
Terms and licenses: Academic/Nonprofit Terms; Industry Terms: Not Available to Industry
How to cite: pTH846-gst-dissc was a gift from Tobias von der Haar (Addgene plasmid # 96907 ; http://n2t.net/addgene:96907 ; RRID:Addgene_96907)
