[The description below was written by a language model from this plasmid's Addgene catalogue record and pLannotate feature annotations shown in this document.]
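Description:
pTH846-gst-dissc is a yeast episomal expression plasmid built on the pBEVY-U backbone, a bidirectional shuttle vector for Saccharomyces cerevisiae. It is maintained in yeast through the 2μ origin of replication, with selection by the URA3 auxotrophic marker (which is also counterselectable with 5-FOA). In E. coli it is propagated via a high-copy ColE1/pUC-type origin with ampicillin resistance from the bla gene. Remnants of lac regulatory sequence (lac promoter, operator, CAP site and a lacI fragment) and a tet promoter fragment are backbone carry-over and have no evident role in the design.

The payload is a synthetic open reading frame of about 0.7 kb encoding glutathione S-transferase; annotation matches the protein to the 26 kDa GST of Schistosoma japonicum. It has been recoded with codons that are non-preferred in yeast and carries an N-terminal 8xHis tag for affinity purification or detection. The insert was cloned between BamHI and XbaI sites, downstream of the strong constitutive TDH3 (GAP) promoter and upstream of the ADH1 terminator. The backbone's second, divergently oriented expression arm, consisting of the ADH1 promoter, a short cloning site fragment and the ADH2 terminator, shows no annotated coding sequence and appears to be empty.

The associated work concerns how codon choice affects translational accuracy and protein quality in E. coli and S. cerevisiae, which suggests that this plasmid supplies the dis-optimised GST variant for such comparisons. Two sequence records are available: a depositor assembly from the vector and insert entries, and a sequencing-derived version. They differ by a few dozen bases in length and in start coordinate, but carry the same set and order of features.
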