Features (pLannotate 1.2.2; 20 found; start..end, strand, type, name):
    215..858     +  promoter       GAP promoter: S. cerevisiae TDH3; promoter for glyceraldehyde-3-phosphate dehydrogenase
    869..892     +  CDS            8xHis: 8xHis affinity tag
    893..1543    +  CDS            GST26_SCHJA: Experimental evidence at protein level: Swiss-Prot protein existence level 1. GST isoenzymes appear to play a central role in the parasite detoxification system. Other functions are also suspected including a role in increasing the solubility of haematin in the parasite gut. From Schistosoma japonicum (Blood fluke).
   1548..1577    +  misc_feature   MCS (fragment): pUC18/19 multiple cloning site
   1571..1705    +  CDS            ADH1 (fragment): ADH1_YEAST - Also known as ADC1. Experimental evidence at protein level: Swiss-Prot protein existence level 1. This isozyme preferentially catalyzes the conversion of primary unbranched alcohols to their corresponding aldehydes. Also shows activity toward secondary alcohols. From Saccharomyces cerevisiae (strain ATCC 204508 / S288c) (Baker's yeast).
   1709..1896    +  terminator     ADH1 terminator: S. cerevisiae ADH1; transcription terminator for the S. cerevisiae alcohol dehydrogenase 1 (ADH1) gene
   1970..1986    -  protein_bind   lac operator: The lac repressor binds to the lac operator to inhibit transcription in E. coli. This inhibition can be relieved by adding lactose or isopropyl-β-D-thiogalactopyranoside (IPTG). lac repressor encoded by lacI
   1994..2024    -  promoter       lac promoter: promoter for the E. coli lac operon
   2039..2060    -  protein_bind   CAP binding site: CAP binding activates transcription in the presence of cAMP. E. coli catabolite activator protein
   2073..2165    -  CDS            lacI (fragment): lac repressor; lacI; The lac repressor binds to the lac operator to inhibit transcription in E. coli. This inhibition can be relieved by adding lactose or isopropyl-β-D-thiogalactopyranoside (IPTG).
   2348..2936    -  rep_origin     ori: high-copy-number ColE1/pMB1/pBR322/pUC origin of replication
   3107..3967    -  CDS            AmpR: β-lactamase; bla; confers resistance to ampicillin, carbenicillin, and related antibiotics
   3968..4072    -  promoter       AmpR promoter: bla
   4183..4398    +  promoter       URA3 promoter: S. cerevisiae URA3
   4399..5202    +  CDS            URA3: orotidine-5'-phosphate decarboxylase, required for uracil biosynthesis; S. cerevisiae URA3; yeast auxotrophic marker, counterselectable with 5-fluoroorotic acid (5-FOA)
   5292..5308    +  promoter       tet promoter (fragment): E. coli promoter for tetracycline efflux protein gene
   5313..6659    +  rep_origin     2μ ori: yeast 2μ plasmid origin of replication
   6684..6983    -  terminator     ADH2 terminator: transcription terminator for the S. cerevisiae alcohol dehydrogenase 2 (ADH2) gene
   6998..7021    +  misc_feature   MCS (fragment): pUC18/19 multiple cloning site
   7021..202     -  promoter       ADH1 promoter (across the origin): S. cerevisiae ADH1; promoter for alcohol dehydrogenase 1
>Addgene plasmid #96907 | pTH846-gst-dissc | addgene full sequence | sequence record 206054 | Addgene NGS Result
TTAGAGAGTAGTGTGCGTGAATGAAGGAAGGAAAAAGTTTCGTGTGCTTCGAGATACCCCTCATCAGCTC
TGGAACAACGACATCTGTTGGTGCTGTCTTTGTCGTTAATTTTTTCCTTTAGTGTCTTCCATCATTTTTT
TGTCATTGCGGATATGGTGAGACAACAACGGGGGAGAGAGAAAAGAAAAAAAAAGAAAAGAATCCGGGAG
TTTATCATTATCAATACTGCCATTTCAAAGAATACGTAAATAATTAATAGTAGTGATTTTCCTAACTTTA
TTTAGTCAAAAAATTAGCCTTTTAATTCTGCTGTAACCCGTACATGCCCAAAATAGGGGGCGGGTTACAC
AGAATATATAACATCGTAGGTGTCTGGGTGAACAGTTTATTCCTGGCATCCACTAAATATAATGGAGCCC
GCTTTTTAAGCTGGCATCCAGAAAAAAAAAGAATCCCAGCACCAAAATATTGTTTTCTTCACCAACCATC
AGTTCATAGGTCCATTCTCTTAGCGCAACTACAGAGAACAGGGGCACAAACAGGCAAAAAACGGGCACAA
CCTCAATGGAGTGATGCAACCTGCCTGGAGTAAATGATGACACAAGGCAATTGACCCACGCATGTATCTA
TCTCATTTTCTTACACCTTCTATTACCTTCTGCTCTCTCTGATTTGGAAAAAGCTGAAAAAAAAGGTTGA
AACCAGTTCCCTGAAATTATTCCCCTACTTGACTAATAAGTATATAAAGACGGTAGGTATTGATTGTAAT
TCTGTAAATCTATTTCTTAAACTTCTTAAATTCTACTTTTATAGTTAGTCTTTTTTTTAGTTTTAAAACA
CCAAGAACTTAGTTTCGACGGATCCATGCACCATCACCATCACCATCACCATTCGCCTATACTCGGGTAT
TGGAAGATAAAGGGGCTCGTACAGCCTACAAGGCTCCTCCTCGAGTATCTCGAGGAGAAGTATGAGGAGC
ACCTCTATGAGAGGGATGAGGGGGATAAGTGGAGGAATAAGAAGTTCGAGCTCGGGCTCGAGTTCCCTAA
TCTCCCTTATTATATAGATGGGGATGTAAAGCTCACACAGTCGATGGCAATAATAAGGTATATAGCAGAT
AAGCACAATATGCTCGGGGGGTGCCCTAAGGAGAGGGCAGAGATATCGATGCTCGAGGGGGCAGTACTCG
ATATAAGGTATGGGGTATCGAGGATAGCATATTCGAAGGATTTCGAGACACTCAAGGTAGATTTCCTCTC
GAAGCTCCCTGAGATGCTCAAGATGTTCGAGGATAGGCTCTGCCACAAGACATATCTCAATGGGGATCAC
GTAACACACCCTGATTTCATGCTCTATGATGCACTCGATGTAGTACTCTATATGGACCCTATGTGCCTCG
ATGCATTCCCTAAGCTCGTATGCTTCAAGAAGAGGATAGAGGCAATACCTCAGATAGATAAGTATCTCAA
GTCGTCGAAGTATATAGCATGGCCTCTCCAGGGGTGGCAGGCAACATTCGGGGGGGGGGATCACCCTCCT
AAGTAATTCTAGAGTCGACCTGCAGGCATGCAAGCTTTGGACTTCTTCGCCAGAGGTTTGGTCAAGTCTC
CAATCAAGGTTGTCGGCTTGTCTACCTTGCCAGAAATTTACGAAAAGATGGAAAAGGGTCAAATCGTTGG
TAGATACGTTGTTGACACTTCTAAATAAGCGAATTTCTTATGATTTATGATTTTTATTATTAAATAAGTT
ATAAAAAAAATAAGTGTATACAAATTTTAAAGTGACTCTTAGGTTTTAAAACGAAAATTCTTATTCTTGA
GTAACTCTTTCCTGTAGGTCAGGTTGCTTTCTCAGGTATAGCATGAGGTCGCTCTTATTGACCACACCTC
TACCGGCATGCCGGTCGAAATTCCCCTACCCTATGAAAAGCTTGGCGTAATCATGGTCATAGCTGTTTCC
TGTGTGAAATTGTTATCCGCTCACAATTCCACACAACATACGAGCCGGAAGCATAAAGTGTAAAGCCTGG
GGTGCCTAATGAGTGAGCTAACTCACATTAATTGCGTTGCGCTCACTGCCCGCTTTCCAGTCGGGAAACC
TGTCGTGCCAGCTGCATTAATGAATCGGCCAACGCGCGGGGAGAGGCGGTTTGCGTATTGGGCGCTCTTC
CGCTTCCTCGCTCACTGACTCGCTGCGCTCGGTCGTTCGGCTGCGGCGAGCGGTATCAGCTCACTCAAAG
GCGGTAATACGGTTATCCACAGAATCAGGGGATAACGCAGGAAAGAACATGTGAGCAAAAGGCCAGCAAA
AGGCCAGGAACCGTAAAAAGGCCGCGTTGCTGGCGTTTTTCCATAGGCTCCGCCCCCCTGACGAGCATCA
CAAAAATCGACGCTCAAGTCAGAGGTGGCGAAACCCGACAGGACTATAAAGATACCAGGCGTTTCCCCCT
GGAAGCTCCCTCGTGCGCTCTCCTGTTCCGACCCTGCCGCTTACCGGATACCTGTCCGCCTTTCTCCCTT
CGGGAAGCGTGGCGCTTTCTCATAGCTCACGCTGTAGGTATCTCAGTTCGGTGTAGGTCGTTCGCTCCAA
GCTGGGCTGTGTGCACGAACCCCCCGTTCAGCCCGACCGCTGCGCCTTATCCGGTAACTATCGTCTTGAG
TCCAACCCGGTAAGACACGACTTATCGCCACTGGCAGCAGCCACTGGTAACAGGATTAGCAGAGCGAGGT
ATGTAGGCGGTGCTACAGAGTTCTTGAAGTGGTGGCCTAACTACGGCTACACTAGAAGAACAGTATTTGG
TATCTGCGCTCTGCTGAAGCCAGTTACCTTCGGAAAAAGAGTTGGTAGCTCTTGATCCGGCAAACAAACC
ACCGCTGGTAGCGGTGGTTTTTTTGTTTGCAAGCAGCAGATTACGCGCAGAAAAAAAGGATCTCAAGAAG
ATCCTTTGATCTTTTCTACGGGGTCTGACGCTCAGTGGAACGAAAACTCACGTTAAGGGATTTTGGTCAT
GAGATTATCAAAAAGGATCTTCACCTAGATCCTTTTAAATTAAAAATGAAGTTTTAAATCAATCTAAAGT
ATATATGAGTAAACTTGGTCTGACAGTTACCAATGCTTAATCAGTGAGGCACCTATCTCAGCGATCTGTC
TATTTCGTTCATCCATAGTTGCCTGACTCCCCGTCGTGTAGATAACTACGATACGGGAGGGCTTACCATC
TGGCCCCAGTGCTGCAATGATACCGCGAGACCCACGCTCACCGGCTCCAGATTTATCAGCAATAAACCAG
CCAGCCGGAAGGGCCGAGCGCAGAAGTGGTCCTGCAACTTTATCCGCCTCCATCCAGTCTATTAATTGTT
GCCGGGAAGCTAGAGTAAGTAGTTCGCCAGTTAATAGTTTGCGCAACGTTGTTGCCATTGCTACAGGCAT
CGTGGTGTCACGCTCGTCGTTTGGTATGGCTTCATTCAGCTCCGGTTCCCAACGATCAAGGCGAGTTACA
TGATCCCCCATGTTGTGCAAAAAAGCGGTTAGCTCCTTCGGTCCTCCGATCGTTGTCAGAAGTAAGTTGG
CCGCAGTGTTATCACTCATGGTTATGGCAGCACTGCATAATTCTCTTACTGTCATGCCATCCGTAAGATG
CTTTTCTGTGACTGGTGAGTACTCAACCAAGTCATTCTGAGAATAGTGTATGCGGCGACCGAGTTGCTCT
TGCCCGGCGTCAATACGGGATAATACCGCGCCACATAGCAGAACTTTAAAAGTGCTCATCATTGGAAAAC
GTTCTTCGGGGCGAAAACTCTCAAGGATCTTACCGCTGTTGAGATCCAGTTCGATGTAACCCACTCGTGC
ACCCAACTGATCTTCAGCATCTTTTACTTTCACCAGCGTTTCTGGGTGAGCAAAAACAGGAAGGCAAAAT
GCCGCAAAAAAGGGAATAAGGGCGACACGGAAATGTTGAATACTCATACTCTTCCTTTTTCAATATTATT
GAAGCATTTATCAGGGTTATTGTCTCATGAGCGGATACATATTTGAATGTATTTAGAAAAATAAACAAAT
AGGGGTTCCGCGCACATTTCCCCGAAAAGTGCCACCTGACGTCTAAGAAACCATTATTATCATGACATTA
ACCTATAAAAATAGGCGTATCACGAGGCCCTTTCGTCTTCAAGAATTAGCTTTTCAATTCATCATTTTTT
TTTTATTCTTTTTTTTGATTTCGGTTTCCTTGAAATTTTTTTGATTCGGTAATCTCCGAACAGAAGGAAG
AACGAAGGAAGGAGCACAGACTTAGATTGGTATATATACGCATATGTAGTGTTGAAGAAACATGAAATTG
CCCAGTATTCTTAACCCAACTGCACAGAACAAAAACATGCAGGAAACGAAGATAAATCATGTCGAAAGCT
ACATATAAGGAACGTGCTGCTACTCATCCTAGTCCTGTTGCTGCCAAGCTATTTAATATCATGCACGAAA
AGCAAACAAACTTGTGTGCTTCATTGGATGTTCGTACCACCAAGGAATTACTGGAGTTAGTTGAAGCATT
AGGTCCCAAAATTTGTTTACTAAAAACACATGTGGATATCTTGACTGATTTTTCCATGGAGGGCACAGTT
AAGCCGCTAAAGGCATTATCCGCCAAGTACAATTTTTTACTCTTCGAAGACAGAAAATTTGCTGACATTG
GTAATACAGTCAAATTGCAGTACTCTGCGGGTGTATACAGAATAGCAGAATGGGCAGACATTACGAATGC
ACACGGTGTGGTGGGCCCAGGTATTGTTAGCGGTTTGAAGCAGGCGGCAGAAGAAGTAACAAAGGAACCT
AGAGGCCTTTTGATGTTAGCAGAATTGTCATGCAAGGGCTCCCTATCTACTGGAGAATATACTAAGGGTA
CTGTTGACATTGCGAAGAGCGACAAAGATTTTGTTATCGGCTTTATTGCTCAAAGAGACATGGGTGGAAG
AGATGAAGGTTACGATTGGTTGATTATGACACCCGGTGTGGGTTTAGATGACAAGGGAGACGCATTGGGT
CAACAGTATAGAACCGTGGATGATGTGGTCTCTACAGGATCTGACATTATTATTGTTGGAAGAGGACTAT
TTGCAAAGGGAAGGGATGCTAAGGTAGAGGGTGAACGTTACAGAAAAGCAGGCTGGGAAGCATATTTGAG
AAGATGCGGCCAGCAAAACTAAAAAACTGTATTATAAGTAAATGCATGTATACTAAACTCACAAATTAGA
GCTTCAATTTAATTATATCAGTTATTACCCAATTCTCATGTTTGACAGCTTATCATCGGATCGATCCAAT
ATCAAAGGAAATGATAGCATTGAAGGATGAGACTAATCCAATTGAGGAGTGGCAGCATATAGAACAGCTA
AAGGGTAGTGCTGAAGGAAGCATACGATACCCCGCATGGAATGGGATAATATCACAGGAGGTACTAGACT
ACCTTTCATCCTACATAAATAGACGCATATAAGTACGCATTTAAGCATAAACACGCACTATGCCGTTCTT
CTCATGTATATATATATACAGGCAACACGCAGATATAGGTGCGACGTGAACAGTGAGCTGTATGTGCGCA
GCTCGCGTTGCATTTTCGGAAGCGCTCGTTTTCGGAAACGCTTTGAAGTTCCTATTCCGAAGTTCCTATT
CTCTAGCTAGAAAGTATAGGAACTTCAGAGCGCTTTTGAAAACCAAAAGCGCTCTGAAGACGCACTTTCA
AAAAACCAAAAACGCACCGGACTGTAACGAGCTACTAAAATATTGCGAATACCGCTTCCACAAACATTGC
TCAAAAGTATCTCTTTGCTATATATCTCTGTGCTATATCCCTATATAACCTACCCATCCACCTTTCGCTC
CTTGAACTTGCATCTAAACTCGACCTCTACATTTTTTATGTTTATCTCTAGTATTACTCTTTAGACAAAA
AAATTGTAGTAAGAACTATTCATAGAGTGAATCGAAAACAATACGAAAATGTAAACATTTCCTATACGTA
GTATATAGAGACAAAATAGAAGAAACCGTTCATAATTTTCTGACCAATGAAGAATCATCAACGCTATCAC
TTTCTGTTCACAAAGTATGCGCAATCCACATCGGTATAGAATATAATCGGGGATGCCTTTATCTTGAAAA
AATGCACCCGCAGCTTCGCTAGTAATCAGTAAACGCGGGAAGTGGAGTCAGGCTTTTTTTATGGAAGAGA
AAATAGACACCAAAGTAGCCTTCTTCTAACCTTAACGGACCTACAGTGCAAAAAGTTATCAAGAGACTGC
ATTATAGAGCGCACAAAGGAGAAAAAAAGTAATCTAAGATGCTTTGTTAGAAAAATAGCGCTCTCGGGAT
GCATTTTTGTAGAACAAAAAAGAAGTATAGATTCTTTGTTGGTAAAATAGCGCTCTCGCGTTGCATTTCT
GTTCTGTAAAAATGCAGCTCAGATTCTTTGTTTGAAAAATTAGCGCTCTCGCGTTGCATTTTTGTTTTAC
AAAAATGAAGCACAGATTCTTCGTTGGTAAAATAGCGCTTTCGCGTTGCATTTCTGTTCTGTAAAAATGC
AGCTCAGATTCTTTGTTTGAAAAATTAGCGCTCTCGCGTTGCATTTTTGTTCTACAAAATGAAGCACAGA
TGCTTCGTTCCGCTCGAGGGCATGCGAAGGAAAATGAGAAATATCGAGGGAGACGATTCAGAGGAGCAGG
ACAAACTATAACCGACTGTTTGTTGGAGGATGCCGTACATAACGAACACTGCTGAAGCTACCATGTCTAC
AGTTTAGAGGAATGGGTACAACTCACAGGCGAGGGATGGTGTTCACTCGTGCTAGCAAACGCGGTGGGAG
CAAAAAGTAGAATATTATCTTTTATTCGTGAAACTTCGAACACTGTCATCTAAAGATGCTATATACTAAT
ATAGGCATACTTGATAATGAAAACTATAAATCGTAAAGACATAAGAGATCCGCTTATTTAGAGTGTCGAA
TTCGAGCTCGGTACCCGGGGAGTTGATTGTAGCTTGGTATAGCTTGAAATATTGTGCAGAAAAAGAAACA
AGGAAGAAAGGGAACGAGAACAATGACGAGGAAACAAAAGATTAATAATTGCAGGTCTATTTATACTTGA
TAGCAAGACAGCAAACTTTTTTTTATTTCAAATTCAAGTAACTGGAAGGAAGGCCGTATACCGTTGCTCA
