Features (pLannotate 1.2.2; 20 found; start..end, strand, type, name):
    183..771     -  rep_origin     ori: high-copy-number ColE1/pMB1/pBR322/pUC origin of replication
    942..1802    -  CDS            AmpR: β-lactamase; bla; confers resistance to ampicillin, carbenicillin, and related antibiotics
   1803..1907    -  promoter       AmpR promoter: bla
   2023..2238    +  promoter       URA3 promoter: S. cerevisiae URA3
   2239..3042    +  CDS            URA3: orotidine-5'-phosphate decarboxylase, required for uracil biosynthesis; S. cerevisiae URA3; yeast auxotrophic marker, counterselectable with 5-fluoroorotic acid (5-FOA)
   3132..3148    +  promoter       tet promoter (fragment): E. coli promoter for tetracycline efflux protein gene
   3153..4499    +  rep_origin     2μ ori: yeast 2μ plasmid origin of replication
   4524..4823    -  terminator     ADH2 terminator: transcription terminator for the S. cerevisiae alcohol dehydrogenase 2 (ADH2) gene
   4839..4862    +  misc_feature   MCS (fragment): pUC18/19 multiple cloning site
   4862..5254    -  promoter       ADH1 promoter: S. cerevisiae ADH1; promoter for alcohol dehydrogenase 1
   5267..5912    +  promoter       GAP promoter: S. cerevisiae TDH3; promoter for glyceraldehyde-3-phosphate dehydrogenase
   5923..5946    +  CDS            8xHis: 8xHis affinity tag
   5947..6597    +  CDS            GST26_SCHJA: Experimental evidence at protein level: Swiss-Prot protein existence level 1. GST isoenzymes appear to play a central role in the parasite detoxification system. Other functions are also suspected including a role in increasing the solubility of haematin in the parasite gut. From Schistosoma japonicum (Blood fluke).
   6631..6660    +  misc_feature   MCS (fragment): pUC18/19 multiple cloning site
   6654..6788    +  CDS            ADH1 (fragment): ADH1_YEAST - Also known as ADC1. Experimental evidence at protein level: Swiss-Prot protein existence level 1. This isozyme preferentially catalyzes the conversion of primary unbranched alcohols to their corresponding aldehydes. Also shows activity toward secondary alcohols. From Saccharomyces cerevisiae (strain ATCC 204508 / S288c) (Baker's yeast).
   6792..6979    +  terminator     ADH1 terminator: S. cerevisiae ADH1; transcription terminator for the S. cerevisiae alcohol dehydrogenase 1 (ADH1) gene
   7050..7066    -  protein_bind   lac operator: The lac repressor binds to the lac operator to inhibit transcription in E. coli. This inhibition can be relieved by adding lactose or isopropyl-β-D-thiogalactopyranoside (IPTG). lac repressor encoded by lacI
   7074..7104    -  promoter       lac promoter: promoter for the E. coli lac operon
   7119..7140    -  protein_bind   CAP binding site: CAP binding activates transcription in the presence of cAMP. E. coli catabolite activator protein
   7153..7245    -  CDS            lacI (fragment): lac repressor; lacI; The lac repressor binds to the lac operator to inhibit transcription in E. coli. This inhibition can be relieved by adding lactose or isopropyl-β-D-thiogalactopyranoside (IPTG).
>Addgene plasmid #96907 | pTH846-gst-dissc | depositor full sequence | sequence record 206069 | Assembled from Genbank AF069724.1 (vector) and LT856600.1 (insert)
TCTTCCGCTTCCTCGCTCACTGACTCGCTGCGCTCGGTCGTTCGGCTGCGGCGAGCGGTATCAGCTCACT
CAAAGGCGGTAATACGGTTATCCACAGAATCAGGGGATAACGCAGGAAAGAACATGTGAGCAAAAGGCCA
GCAAAAGGCCAGGAACCGTAAAAAGGCCGCGTTGCTGGCGTTTTTCCATAGGCTCCGCCCCCCTGACGAG
CATCACAAAAATCGACGCTCAAGTCAGAGGTGGCGAAACCCGACAGGACTATAAAGATACCAGGCGTTTC
CCCCTGGAAGCTCCCTCGTGCGCTCTCCTGTTCCGACCCTGCCGCTTACCGGATACCTGTCCGCCTTTCT
CCCTTCGGGAAGCGTGGCGCTTTCTCATAGCTCACGCTGTAGGTATCTCAGTTCGGTGTAGGTCGTTCGC
TCCAAGCTGGGCTGTGTGCACGAACCCCCCGTTCAGCCCGACCGCTGCGCCTTATCCGGTAACTATCGTC
TTGAGTCCAACCCGGTAAGACACGACTTATCGCCACTGGCAGCAGCCACTGGTAACAGGATTAGCAGAGC
GAGGTATGTAGGCGGTGCTACAGAGTTCTTGAAGTGGTGGCCTAACTACGGCTACACTAGAAGGACAGTA
TTTGGTATCTGCGCTCTGCTGAAGCCAGTTACCTTCGGAAAAAGAGTTGGTAGCTCTTGATCCGGCAAAC
AAACCACCGCTGGTAGCGGTGGTTTTTTTGTTTGCAAGCAGCAGATTACGCGCAGAAAAAAAGGATCTCA
AGAAGATCCTTTGATCTTTTCTACGGGGTCTGACGCTCAGTGGAACGAAAACTCACGTTAAGGGATTTTG
GTCATGAGATTATCAAAAAGGATCTTCACCTAGATCCTTTTAAATTAAAAATGAAGTTTTAAATCAATCT
AAAGTATATATGAGTAAACTTGGTCTGACAGTTACCAATGCTTAATCAGTGAGGCACCTATCTCAGCGAT
CTGTCTATTTCGTTCATCCATAGTTGCCTGACTCCCCGTCGTGTAGATAACTACGATACGGGAGGGCTTA
CCATCTGGCCCCAGTGCTGCAATGATACCGCGAGACCCACGCTCACCGGCTCCAGATTTATCAGCAATAA
ACCAGCCAGCCGGAAGGGCCGAGCGCAGAAGTGGTCCTGCAACTTTATCCGCCTCCATCCAGTCTATTAA
TTGTTGCCGGGAAGCTAGAGTAAGTAGTTCGCCAGTTAATAGTTTGCGCAACGTTGTTGCCATTGCTACA
GGCATCGTGGTGTCACGCTCGTCGTTTGGTATGGCTTCATTCAGCTCCGGTTCCCAACGATCAAGGCGAG
TTACATGATCCCCCATGTTGTGCAAAAAAGCGGTTAGCTCCTTCGGTCCTCCGATCGTTGTCAGAAGTAA
GTTGGCCGCAGTGTTATCACTCATGGTTATGGCAGCACTGCATAATTCTCTTACTGTCATGCCATCCGTA
AGATGCTTTTCTGTGACTGGTGAGTACTCAACCAAGTCATTCTGAGAATAGTGTATGCGGCGACCGAGTT
GCTCTTGCCCGGCGTCAATACGGGATAATACCGCGCCACATAGCAGAACTTTAAAAGTGCTCATCATTGG
AAAACGTTCTTCGGGGCGAAAACTCTCAAGGATCTTACCGCTGTTGAGATCCAGTTCGATGTAACCCACT
CGTGCACCCAACTGATCTTCAGCATCTTTTACTTTCACCAGCGTTTCTGGGTGAGCAAAAACAGGAAGGC
AAAATGCCGCAAAAAAGGGAATAAGGGCGACACGGAAATGTTGAATACTCATACTCTTCCTTTTTCAATA
TTATTGAAGCATTTATCAGGGTTATTGTCTCATGAGCGGATACATATTTGAATGTATTTAGAAAAATAAA
CAAATAGGGGTTCCGCGCACATTTCCCCGAAAAGTGCCACCTGACGTCTAAGAAACCATTATTATCATGA
CATTAACCTATAAAAATAGGCGTATCACGAGGCCCTTTCGTCTTCAAGAATTAGCTTTTCAATTCAATTC
ATCATTTTTTTTTTATTCTTTTTTTTGATTTCGGTTTCTTTGAAATTTTTTTGATTCGGTAATCTCCGAA
CAGAAGGAAGAACGAAGGAAGGAGCACAGACTTAGATTGGTATATATACGCATATGTAGTGTTGAAGAAA
CATGAAATTGCCCAGTATTCTTAACCCAACTGCACAGAACAAAAACATGCAGGAAACGAAGATAAATCAT
GTCGAAAGCTACATATAAGGAACGTGCTGCTACTCATCCTAGTCCTGTTGCTGCCAAGCTATTTAATATC
ATGCACGAAAAGCAAACAAACTTGTGTGCTTCATTGGATGTTCGTACCACCAAGGAATTACTGGAGTTAG
TTGAAGCATTAGGTCCCAAAATTTGTTTACTAAAAACACATGTGGATATCTTGACTGATTTTTCCATGGA
GGGCACAGTTAAGCCGCTAAAGGCATTATCCGCCAAGTACAATTTTTTACTCTTCGAAGACAGAAAATTT
GCTGACATTGGTAATACAGTCAAATTGCAGTACTCTGCGGGTGTATACAGAATAGCAGAATGGGCAGACA
TTACGAATGCACACGGTGTGGTGGGCCCAGGTATTGTTAGCGGTTTGAAGCAGGCGGCAGAAGAAGTAAC
AAAGGAACCTAGAGGCCTTTTGATGTTAGCAGAATTGTCATGCAAGGGCTCCCTATCTACTGGAGAATAT
ACTAAGGGTACTGTTGACATTGCGAAGAGCGACAAAGATTTTGTTATCGGCTTTATTGCTCAAAGAGACA
TGGGTGGAAGAGATGAAGGTTACGATTGGTTGATTATGACACCCGGTGTGGGTTTAGATGACAAGGGAGA
CGCATTGGGTCAACAGTATAGAACCGTGGATGATGTGGTCTCTACAGGATCTGACATTATTATTGTTGGA
AGAGGACTATTTGCAAAGGGAAGGGATGCTAAGGTAGAGGGTGAACGTTACAGAAAAGCAGGCTGGGAAG
CATATTTGAGAAGATGCGGCCAGCAAAACTAAAAAACTGTATTATAAGTAAATGCATGTATACTAAACTC
ACAAATTAGAGCTTCAATTTAATTATATCAGTTATTACCCAATTCTCATGTTTGACAGCTTATCATCGGA
TCGATCCAATATCAAAGGAAATGATAGCATTGAAGGATGAGACTAATCCAATTGAGGAGTGGCAGCATAT
AGAACAGCTAAAGGGTAGTGCTGAAGGAAGCATACGATACCCCGCATGGAATGGGATAATATCACAGGAG
GTACTAGACTACCTTTCATCCTACATAAATAGACGCATATAAGTACGCATTTAAGCATAAACACGCACTA
TGCCGTTCTTCTCATGTATATATATATACAGGCAACACGCAGATATAGGTGCGACGTGAACAGTGAGCTG
TATGTGCGCAGCTCGCGTTGCATTTTCGGAAGCGCTCGTTTTCGGAAACGCTTTGAAGTTCCTATTCCGA
AGTTCCTATTCTCTAGCTAGAAAGTATAGGAACTTCAGAGCGCTTTTGAAAACCAAAAGCGCTCTGAAGA
CGCACTTTCAAAAAACCAAAAACGCACCGGACTGTAACGAGCTACTAAAATATTGCGAATACCGCTTCCA
CAAACATTGCTCAAAAGTATCTCTTTGCTATATATCTCTGTGCTATATCCCTATATAACCTACCCATCCA
CCTTTCGCTCCTTGAACTTGCATCTAAACTCGACCTCTACATTTTTTATGTTTATCTCTAGTATTACTCT
TTAGACAAAAAAATTGTAGTAAGAACTATTCATAGAGTGAATCGAAAACAATACGAAAATGTAAACATTT
CCTATACGTAGTATATAGAGACAAAATAGAAGAAACCGTTCATAATTTTCTGACCAATGAAGAATCATCA
ACGCTATCACTTTCTGTTCACAAAGTATGCGCAATCCACATCGGTATAGAATATAATCGGGGATGCCTTT
ATCTTGAAAAAATGCACCCGCAGCTTCGCTAGTAATCAGTAAACGCGGGAAGTGGAGTCAGGCTTTTTTT
ATGGAAGAGAAAATAGACACCAAAGTAGCCTTCTTCTAACCTTAACGGACCTACAGTGCAAAAAGTTATC
AAGAGACTGCATTATAGAGCGCACAAAGGAGAAAAAAAGTAATCTAAGATGCTTTGTTAGAAAAATAGCG
CTCTCGGGATGCATTTTTGTAGAACAAAAAAGAAGTATAGATTCTTTGTTGGTAAAATAGCGCTCTCGCG
TTGCATTTCTGTTCTGTAAAAATGCAGCTCAGATTCTTTGTTTGAAAAATTAGCGCTCTCGCGTTGCATT
TTTGTTTTACAAAAATGAAGCACAGATTCTTCGTTGGTAAAATAGCGCTTTCGCGTTGCATTTCTGTTCT
GTAAAAATGCAGCTCAGATTCTTTGTTTGAAAAATTAGCGCTCTCGCGTTGCATTTTTGTTCTACAAAAT
GAAGCACAGATGCTTCGTTCCGCTCGAGGGCATGCGAAGGAAAATGAGAAATATCGAGGGAGACGATTCA
GAGGAGCAGGACAAACTATAACCGACTGTTTGTTGGAGGATGCCGTACATAACGAACACTGCTGAAGCTA
CCATGTCTACAGTTTAGAGGAATGGGTACAACTCACAGGCGAGGGATGGTGTTCACTCGTGCTAGCAAAC
GCGGTGGGAGCAAAAAGTAGAATATTATCTTTTATTCGTGAAACTTCGAACACTGTCATCTAAAGATGCT
ATATACTAATATAGGCATACTTGATAATGGAAACTATAAATCGTGAAGGCATAGGAGATCCGCTTATTTA
GAAGTGTCGAATTCGAGCTCGGTACCCGGGGAGTTGATTGTATGCTTGGTATAGCTTGAAATATTGTGCA
GAAAAAGAAACAAGGAAGAAAGGGAACGAGAACAATGACGAGGAAACAAAAGATTAATAATTGCAGGTCT
ATTTATACTTGATAGCAAAGCGGCAAACTTTTTTTATTTCAAATTCAAGTAACTGGAAGGAAGGCCGTAT
ACCGTTGCTCATTAGAGAGTAGTGTGCGTGAATGAAGGAAGGAAAAAGTTTCGTGTGTTCGAAGATACCC
CTCATCAGCTCTGGAACAACGACATCTGTTGGTGCTGTCTTTGTCGTTAATTTTTTCCTTTAGTGTCTTC
CATCATTTTTTTTGTCATTGCGGATATGGTGAGACAACAACGGGGGAGAGAGAAAAGAAAAAAAAAGAAA
AGAATCCGGGAGTTTATCATTATCAATACTGCCATTTCAAAGAATACGTAAATAATTAATAGTAGTGATT
TTCCTAACTTTATTTAGTCAAAAAATTAGCCTTTTAATTCTGCTGTAACCCGTACATGCCCAAAATAGGG
GGCGGGTTACACAGAATATATAACATCGTAGGTGTCTGGGTGAACAGTTTATTCCTGGCATCCACTAAAT
ATAATGGAGCCCGCTTTTTAAGCTGGCATCCAGAAAAAAAAAGAATCCCAGCACCAAAATATTGTTTTCT
TCACCAACCATCAGTTCATAGGTCCATTCTCTTAGCGCAACTACAGAGAACAGGGGCACAAACAGGCAAA
AAACGGGCACAACCTCAATGGAGTGATGCAACCTGCCTGGAGTAAATGATGACACAAGGCAATTGACCCA
CGCATGTATCTATCTCATTTTCTTACACCTTCTATTACCTTCTGCTCTCTCTGATTTGGAAAAAGCTGAA
AAAAAAGGTTGAAACCAGTTCCCTGAAATTATTCCCCTACTTGACTAATAAGTATATAAAGAACGGTAGG
TATTGATTGTAATTCTGTAAATCTATTTCTTAAACTTCTTAAATTCTACTTTTATAGTTAGTCTTTTTTT
TTAGTTTTAAAACACCAAGAACTTAGTTTCGACGGATCCATGCACCATCACCATCACCATCACCATTCGC
CTATACTCGGGTATTGGAAGATAAAGGGGCTCGTACAGCCTACAAGGCTCCTCCTCGAGTATCTCGAGGA
GAAGTATGAGGAGCACCTCTATGAGAGGGATGAGGGGGATAAGTGGAGGAATAAGAAGTTCGAGCTCGGG
CTCGAGTTCCCTAATCTCCCTTATTATATAGATGGGGATGTAAAGCTCACACAGTCGATGGCAATAATAA
GGTATATAGCAGATAAGCACAATATGCTCGGGGGGTGCCCTAAGGAGAGGGCAGAGATATCGATGCTCGA
GGGGGCAGTACTCGATATAAGGTATGGGGTATCGAGGATAGCATATTCGAAGGATTTCGAGACACTCAAG
GTAGATTTCCTCTCGAAGCTCCCTGAGATGCTCAAGATGTTCGAGGATAGGCTCTGCCACAAGACATATC
TCAATGGGGATCACGTAACACACCCTGATTTCATGCTCTATGATGCACTCGATGTAGTACTCTATATGGA
CCCTATGTGCCTCGATGCATTCCCTAAGCTCGTATGCTTCAAGAAGAGGATAGAGGCAATACCTCAGATA
GATAAGTATCTCAAGTCGTCGAAGTATATAGCATGGCCTCTCCAGGGGTGGCAGGCAACATTCGGGGGGG
GGGATCACCCTCCTAAGTAAAGACGTAGACGCAGACGTAGAAGATAATAATCTAGAGTCGACCTGCAGGC
ATGCAAGCTTTGGACTTCTTCGCCAGAGGTTTGGTCAAGTCTCCAATCAAGGTTGTCGGCTTGTCTACCT
TGCCAGAAATTTACGAAAAGATGGAAAAGGGTCAAATCGTTGGTAGATACGTTGTTGACACTTCTAAATA
AGCGAATTTCTTATGATTTATGATTTTTATTATTAAATAAGTTATAAAAAAAATAAGTGTATACAAATTT
TAAAGTGACTCTTAGGTTTTAAAACGAAAATTCTTGTTCTTGAGTAACTCTTTCCTGTAGGTCAGGTTGC
TTTCTCAGGTATAGCATGAGGTCGCTCTTATTGACCACACCTCTACCGGCATGCCCGAAATTCCCCTACC
CTATGAAAAGCTTGGCGTAATCATGGTCATAGCTGTTTCCTGTGTGAAATTGTTATCCGCTCACAATTCC
ACACAACATACGAGCCGGAAGCATAAAGTGTAAAGCCTGGGGTGCCTAATGAGTGAGCTAACTCACATTA
ATTGCGTTGCGCTCACTGCCCGCTTTCCAGTCGGGAAACCTGTCGTGCCAGCTGCATTAATGAATCGGCC
AACGCGCGGGGAGAGGCGGTTTGCGTATTGGGCGC
